Addgene plasmid #175562: pBI101.1/ProGOXL6:GUS
Purpose: Binary vector for Agrobacterium-mediated plant transformation - Promoter:GUS reporter for expression analysis of GOXL genes
Depositing lab: George Haughn. Depositing organization: University of British Columbia. Publication: Expression Patterns and Functional Characterisation of Arabidopsis GALACTOSE OXIDASE-LIKE (GOXL) Genes Suggest Specialised Roles for Galactose Oxidases in Plants. Sola K, Dean GH, Li Y, Lohmann J, Movahedan M, Gilchrist EJ, Adams KL, Haughn GW. Plant Cell Physiol. 2021 May 27. pii: 6286013. doi: 10.1093/pcp/pcab073. PubMed 34042158.
Backbone
  Vector backbone: pBI101.1
  Vector type: Plant Expression
  Selectable markers: Kanamycin in plants
Growth in bacteria
  Bacterial resistance: Kanamycin, 50 μg/mL
  Growth temperature: 37°C
  Growth strain: DH5alpha
  Copy number: Low Copy
Gene/Insert
  Gene/Insert name: ProGOXL6
  Species: A. thaliana (mustard weed)
  Promoter: GOXL6
  Tag / fusion protein: GUS (C terminal on backbone)
  Cloning method: Restriction Enzyme; 5′ cloning site Unknown (unknown if destroyed); 3′ cloning site Unknown (unknown if destroyed)
  Sequencing primers: 5′ M13F; 3′ M13R
Terms and licenses: Academic/Nonprofit Terms; Industry Terms
How to cite: pBI101.1/ProGOXL6:GUS was a gift from George Haughn (Addgene plasmid # 175562 ; http://n2t.net/addgene:175562 ; RRID:Addgene_175562)
