[The description below was written by a language model from this plasmid's Addgene catalogue record and pLannotate feature annotations shown in this document.]
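Description:
pBI101.1/ProGOXL6:GUS is a plant binary vector for Agrobacterium-mediated transformation, built on the pBI101.1 backbone, a promoterless GUS vector of the pBIN19 lineage. It is about 15 kb and is maintained at low copy in E. coli. Replication depends on the broad-host-range IncP system, in which oriV is activated by the trfA replication protein, so the plasmid can be maintained in both E. coli and Agrobacterium. An incP oriT with traJ allows conjugative mobilisation. Bacterial selection is by kanamycin through an aphA-3-type KanR gene in the backbone. The backbone also carries remnants typical of this vector family: an IS1 element, a fragment of a ColE1-type origin, tetR with a truncated tetA, and other partial reading frames, none of which is expected to be functional.

The T-DNA lies between the nopaline C58 right and left border repeats and contains two units. The first is a plant selection cassette in which the NOS promoter drives nptII (NeoR/KanR), followed by a NOS terminator, giving kanamycin resistance in transformed plants. The second is the reporter: the E. coli uidA (β-glucuronidase, GUS) coding sequence followed by a second NOS terminator. The Arabidopsis thaliana GOXL6 (GALACTOSE OXIDASE-LIKE 6) promoter fragment is cloned upstream of uidA. The feature table does not annotate it, but it presumably occupies the roughly 1.2 kb unannotated stretch between the lac promoter/operator remnants of the polylinker region and the GUS start. The restriction sites used for cloning are not recorded. In transgenic plants, GUS activity reports where and when the GOXL6 promoter is active, and the construct is intended for analysing the expression patterns of GOXL genes.
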