Features (pLannotate 1.2.2; 30 found; start..end, strand, type, name):
      1..25      -  misc_feature   RB T-DNA repeat: right border repeat from nopaline C58 T-DNA
    181..364     +  promoter       NOS promoter: nopaline synthase promoter NOS promoter
    385..1179    +  CDS            NeoR/KanR: aminoglycoside phosphotransferase from Tn5; aph(3')-II (or nptII); confers resistance to neomycin, kanamycin, and G418 (Geneticin®)
   1200..1349    +  CDS            ble (fragment): BLE_KLEPN - Experimental evidence at protein level: Swiss-Prot protein existence level 1. Binding protein with a strong affinity to the bleomycin family of antibiotics. Binds to CL990; an antimitotic-antibiotic compound. From Klebsiella pneumoniae.
   1356..1562    +  CDS            ocd (fragment): OCD_AGRFC - Experimental evidence at protein level: Swiss-Prot protein existence level 1. Catalyzes the conversion of L-ornithine into L-proline with release of ammonia. Is involved in the utilization of nopaline, a catabolic pathway that proceeds through L-arginine and L-ornithine to L-proline. Nopaline is a predominant opine in plant cells transformed with Ti plasmid pTiC58. From Agrobacterium fabrum (strain C58 / ATCC 33970) (Agrobacterium tumefaciens (strain C58)).
   1569..1821    +  terminator     NOS terminator: nopaline synthase terminator and poly(A) signal
   1825..2253    +  CDS            M13 gene III (fragment) (sequence partly withheld): pIII; III; minor coat protein
   2252..2342    +  CDS            lacI (fragment): lac repressor; lacI; The lac repressor binds to the lac operator to inhibit transcription in E. coli. This inhibition can be relieved by adding lactose or isopropyl-β-D-thiogalactopyranoside (IPTG).
   2355..2376    +  protein_bind   CAP binding site: CAP binding activates transcription in the presence of cAMP. E. coli catabolite activator protein
   2391..2421    +  promoter       lac promoter: promoter for the E. coli lac operon
   2425..2447    +  protein_bind   lac operator (fragment): The lac repressor binds to the lac operator to inhibit transcription in E. coli. This inhibition can be relieved by adding lactose or isopropyl-β-D-thiogalactopyranoside (IPTG). lac repressor encoded by lacI
   3615..5423    +  CDS            uidA: BGLR_ECOLI - Also known as gurA, gusA. Experimental evidence at protein level: Swiss-Prot protein existence level 1. From Escherichia coli (strain K12).
   5497..5749    +  terminator     NOS terminator: nopaline synthase terminator and poly(A) signal
   5754..5909    +  CDS            lacZα (fragment) (sequence partly withheld): LacZα fragment of β-galactosidase; lacZ fragment
   5907..6207    +  rep_origin     M13 ori (fragment) (sequence partly withheld): M13 bacteriophage origin of replication; arrow indicates direction of (+) strand synthesis
   6208..6338    +  CDS            lacI (fragment): lac repressor; lacI; The lac repressor binds to the lac operator to inhibit transcription in E. coli. This inhibition can be relieved by adding lactose or isopropyl-β-D-thiogalactopyranoside (IPTG).
   6392..6416    -  misc_feature   LB T-DNA repeat: left border repeat from nopaline C58 T-DNA
   7925..7988    -  CDS            TetR (fragment): tetracycline resistance regulatory protein; tetR
   8012..9160    -  CDS            trfA: trans-acting replication protein that binds to and activates oriV
   9459..10253   -  CDS            KanR: aminoglycoside phosphotransferase; aphA-3; confers resistance to kanamycin
  10445..11212   +  mobile_element IS1: prokaryotic transposable element IS1
  11221..11370   -  CDS            satA (fragment): STA_BACSU - Also known as yyaR. Experimental evidence at protein level: Swiss-Prot protein existence level 1. Involved in resistance to streptothricin, a broad-spectrum antibiotic produced by streptomycetes. Detoxifies streptothricin via acetylation of the beta amino group of the first beta-lysyl moiety of streptothricin. From Bacillus subtilis (strain 168).
  11369..11563   -  CDS            satA (fragment): STA_BACSU - Also known as yyaR. Experimental evidence at protein level: Swiss-Prot protein existence level 1. Involved in resistance to streptothricin, a broad-spectrum antibiotic produced by streptomycetes. Detoxifies streptothricin via acetylation of the beta amino group of the first beta-lysyl moiety of streptothricin. From Bacillus subtilis (strain 168).
  11566..11841   -  CDS            klaC (fragment): KLAC_ECOLX - Also known as telB. Protein predicted: Swiss-Prot protein existence level 4. Belongs to the kla operon, which is associated with cryptic tellurite resistance, and IncW plasmid fertility inhibition. From Escherichia coli.
  11905..12536   -  rep_origin     oriV: incP origin of replication
  12673..13044   -  CDS            traJ: oriT-recognizing protein; traJ
  13077..13186   -  oriT           oriT: incP origin of transfer
  13318..13508   +  rep_origin     ori (fragment): high-copy-number ColE1/pMB1/pBR322/pUC origin of replication
  13867..14517   -  CDS            TetR: tetracycline resistance regulatory protein; tetR
  14623..14872   +  CDS            TcR (fragment): tetracycline efflux protein; tetA; confers resistance to tetracycline
>Addgene plasmid #175562 | pBI101.1/ProGOXL6:GUS | addgene full sequence | sequence record 345750 | Addgene NGS Result
GTTTACCCGCCAATATATCCTGTCAAACACTGATAGTTTAAACTGAAGGCGGGAAACGACAATCTGATCA
TGAGCGGAGAATTAAGGGAGTCACGTTATGACCCCCGCCGATGACGCGGGACAAGCCGTTTTACGTTTGG
AACTGACAGAACCGCAACGTTGAAGGAGCCACTCAGCCGCGGGTTTCTGGAGTTTAATGAGCTAAGCACA
TACGTCAGAAACCATTATTGCGCGTTCAAAAGTCGCCTAAGGTCACTATCAGCTAGCAAATATTTCTTGT
CAAAAATGCTCCACTGACGTTCCATAAATTCCCCTCGGTATCCAATTAGAGTCTCATATTCACTCTCAAT
CCAAATAATCTGCACCGGATCTGGATCGTTTCGCATGATTGAACAAGATGGATTGCACGCAGGTTCTCCG
GCCGCTTGGGTGGAGAGGCTATTCGGCTATGACTGGGCACAACAGACAATCGGCTGCTCTGATGCCGCCG
TGTTCCGGCTGTCAGCGCAGGGGCGCCCGGTTCTTTTTGTCAAGACCGACCTGTCCGGTGCCCTGAATGA
ACTGCAGGACGAGGCAGCGCGGCTATCGTGGCTGGCCACGACGGGCGTTCCTTGCGCAGCTGTGCTCGAC
GTTGTCACTGAAGCGGGAAGGGACTGGCTGCTATTGGGCGAAGTGCCGGGGCAGGATCTCCTGTCATCTC
ACCTTGCTCCTGCCGAGAAAGTATCCATCATGGCTGATGCAATGCGGCGGCTGCATACGCTTGATCCGGC
TACCTGCCCATTCGACCACCAAGCGAAACATCGCATCGAGCGAGCACGTACTCGGATGGAAGCCGGTCTT
GTCGATCAGGATGATCTGGACGAAGAGCATCAGGGGCTCGCGCCAGCCGAACTGTTCGCCAGGCTCAAGG
CGCGCATGCCCGACGGCGATGATCTCGTCGTGACCCATGGCGATGCCTGCTTGCCGAATATCATGGTGGA
AAATGGCCGCTTTTCTGGATTCATCGACTGTGGCCGGCTGGGTGTGGCGGACCGCTATCAGGACATAGCG
TTGGCTACCCGTGATATTGCTGAAGAGCTTGGCGGCGAATGGGCTGACCGCTTCCTCGTGCTTTACGGTA
TCGCCGCTCCCGATTCGCAGCGCATCGCCTTCTATCGCCTTCTTGACGAGTTCTTCTGAGCGGGACTCTG
GGGTTCGAAATGACCGACCAAGCGACGCCCAACCTGCCATCACGAGATTTCGATTCCACCGCCGCCTTCT
ATGAAAGGTTGGGCTTCGGAATCGTTTTCCGGGACGCCGGCTGGATGATCCTCCAGCGCGGGGATCTCAT
GCTGGAGTTCTTCGCCCACGGGATCTCTGCGGAACAGGCGGTCGAAGGTGCCGATATCATTACGACAGCA
ACGGCCGACAAGCACAACGCCACGATCCTGAGCGACAATATGATCGGGCCCGGCGTCCACATCAACGGCG
TCGGCGGCGACTGCCCAGGCAAGACCGAGATGCACCGCGATATCTTGCTGCGTTCGGATATTTTCGTGGA
GTTCCCGCCACAGACCCGGATGATCCCCGATCGTTCAAACATTTGGCAATAAAGTTTCTTAAGATTGAAT
CCTGTTGCCGGTCTTGCGATGATTATCATATAATTTCTGTTGAATTACGTTAAGCATGTAATAATTAACA
TGTAATGCATGACGTTATTTATGAGATGGGTTTTTATGATTAGAGTCCCGCAATTATACATTTAATACGC
GATAGAAAACAAAATATAGCGCGCAAACTAGGATAAATTATCGCGCGCGGTGTCATCTATGTTACTAGAT
CGGGCCTCCTGTC
[68 nt withheld, positions 1834-1901]
CTCTGAGGGA
[161 nt withheld, positions 1912-2072]
T
[41 nt withheld, positions 2074-2114]
T
[62 nt withheld, positions 2116-2177]
A
[35 nt withheld, positions 2179-2213]
CCTCCCTCAATCGGTTGAATGTCGCCCTTTTGTCTTTGGCCCAATACGCAAACCGCCTCTCCCCGCGCGT
TGGCCGATTCATTAATGCAGCTGGCACGACAGGTTTCCCGACTGGAAAGCGGGCAGTGAGCGCAACGCAA
TTAATGTGAGTTAGCTCACTCATTAGGCACCCCAGGCTTTACACTTTATGCTTCCGGCTCGTATGTTGTG
TGGAATTGTGAGCGGATAACAATTTCACACAGGAAACAGCTATGACCATGATTACGCCAAGCTTAGAAAG
CCATGAAATTAGTGTACATAAATAACTAACTAATGGAGATTACTTGTATTTTCTAAAACCGAAGTATATT
ACGGAAATCCAGACTAATCTCAAGAGACATGTAAAAACCCGGTATTCTTGTCACTACTGGTGTTTACCGT
GGCCAAAAGGTTAACTACAATGATTTTCATAGAGAGTGTTACTCGATCCTCGACTTTGACATGTATGGTG
ACTTGGTGAGTCCTCGACAAATTCAAGAGACCATTGGAACACACACTATTGGTCACGACTATATTACGAG
AAAGATTGAATGTTATGGAGTTAAGGATAATATGTATTTAGAAGTCTTTGATTATGTAAGTTAGATTGTT
GTTAGTTTTCAATGCATGGTGTTTTATGTTTACACTATGTTTGATAAAGAAAGTTTATGTTCTTAAACTA
CAATTACTTTAAGTACAATCTTGTTCACTTTGAAAAATAATAGGGTCCTACACAATTATACGTCACCGCA
ATTATTTATCTTTATAGACATTGCTGTTTTCAGTTTCATAAAGACTAACACTAGATATATAGTCACTTCC
CTCAACAAGGAAAACAATTATCAACGTCGGGACAGATCTACTCTGATGCTTGTTGATGTGCAAGTCCACT
GCAGCCAATTAAATGTTAACAATGTCCGTGACATGCATAGTCATTATTGTTAAGTTGGCTCATTTGGGAA
TGTGTTAATCATCTATTAATTATGTTAGTTGAGAGTTTGTTGCCAATCACGTTTCTTTATTACTTTTCAA
AATATGTGTAATATGTATAGTTATGTGTACGTATTATGCAATCCTTTACCCTTTGGATCAGCCCCATGAT
GGTTTGTAAGGAAATGGTCCTTAACTTTATGACATCAAATTAAGAAATTGTCTGCATGACCACGTCATTG
TAAAAAAAAGGGCACGAGAGACAGATACGAAACACCAATGTTTTCTTCTATCACAGAAACTCCACAAATC
TATAGGCTGTTTTGGGGAGACGTCTTCTTACCACACATTTAAAAATAGCAATTGCTAATAATAAACGTAA
GTGAAATAACAACACCTATAAATCACGCAGAGACAAGAGCTTGTTCTGGATCCCCGGGTGGTCAGTCCCT
TATGTTACGTCCTGTAGAAACCCCAACCCGTGAAATCAAAAAACTCGACGGCCTGTGGGCATTCAGTCTG
GATCGCGAAAACTGTGGAATTGATCAGCGTTGGTGGGAAAGCGCGTTACAAGAAAGCCGGGCAATTGCTG
TGCCAGGCAGTTTTAACGATCAGTTCGCCGATGCAGATATTCGTAATTATGCGGGCAACGTCTGGTATCA
GCGCGAAGTCTTTATACCGAAAGGTTGGGCAGGCCAGCGTATCGTGCTGCGTTTCGATGCGGTCACTCAT
TACGGCAAAGTGTGGGTCAATAATCAGGAAGTGATGGAGCATCAGGGCGGCTATACGCCATTTGAAGCCG
ATGTCACGCCGTATGTTATTGCCGGGAAAAGTGTACGTATCACCGTTTGTGTGAACAACGAACTGAACTG
GCAGACTATCCCGCCGGGAATGGTGATTACCGACGAAAACGGCAAGAAAAAGCAGTCTTACTTCCATGAT
TTCTTTAACTATGCCGGAATCCATCGCAGCGTAATGCTCTACACCACGCCGAACACCTGGGTGGACGATA
TCACCGTGGTGACGCATGTCGCGCAAGACTGTAACCACGCGTCTGTTGACTGGCAGGTGGTGGCCAATGG
TGATGTCAGCGTTGAACTGCGTGATGCGGATCAACAGGTGGTTGCAACTGGACAAGGCACTAGCGGGACT
TTGCAAGTGGTGAATCCGCACCTCTGGCAACCGGGTGAAGGTTATCTCTATGAACTGTGCGTCACAGCCA
AAAGCCAGACAGAGTGTGATATCTACCCGCTTCGCGTCGGCATCCGGTCAGTGGCAGTGAAGGGCGAACA
GTTCCTGATTAACCACAAACCGTTCTACTTTACTGGCTTTGGTCGTCATGAAGATGCGGACTTGCGTGGC
AAAGGATTCGATAACGTGCTGATGGTGCACGACCACGCATTAATGGACTGGATTGGGGCCAACTCCTACC
GTACCTCGCATTACCCTTACGCTGAAGAGATGCTCGACTGGGCAGATGAACATGGCATCGTGGTGATTGA
TGAAACTGCTGCTGTCGGCTTTAACCTCTCTTTAGGCATTGGTTTCGAAGCGGGCAACAAGCCGAAAGAA
CTGTACAGCGAAGAGGCAGTCAACGGGGAAACTCAGCAAGCGCACTTACAGGCGATTAAAGAGCTGATAG
CGCGTGACAAAAACCACCCAAGCGTGGTGATGTGGAGTATTGCCAACGAACCGGATACCCGTCCGCAAGG
TGCACGGGAATATTTCGCGCCACTGGCGGAAGCAACGCGTAAACTCGACCCGACGCGTCCGATCACCTGC
GTCAATGTAATGTTCTGCGACGCTCACACCGATACCATCAGCGATCTCTTTGATGTGCTGTGCCTGAACC
GTTATTACGGATGGTATGTCCAAAGCGGCGATTTGGAAACGGCAGAGAAGGTACTGGAAAAAGAACTTCT
GGCCTGGCAGGAGAAACTGCATCAGCCGATTATCATCACCGAATACGGCGTGGATACGTTAGCCGGGCTG
CACTCAATGTACACCGACATGTGGAGTGAAGAGTATCAGTGTGCATGGCTGGATATGTATCACCGCGTCT
TTGATCGCGTCAGCGCCGTCGTCGGTGAACAGGTATGGAATTTCGCCGATTTTGCGACCTCGCAAGGCAT
ATTGCGCGTTGGCGGTAACAAGAAAGGGATCTTCACTCGCGACCGCAAACCGAAGTCGGCGGCTTTTCTG
CTGCAAAAACGCTGGACTGGCATGAACTTCGGTGAAAAACCGCAGCAGGGAGGCAAACAATGAATCAACA
ACTCTCCTGGCGCACCATCGTCGGCTACAGCCTCGGGAATTGCTACCGAGCTCGAATTTCCCCGATCGTT
CAAACATTTGGCAATAAAGTTTCTTAAGATTGAATCCTGTTGCCGGTCTTGCGATGATTATCATATAATT
TCTGTTGAATTACGTTAAGCATGTAATAATTAACATGTAATGCATGACGTTATTTATGAGATGGGTTTTT
ATGATTAGAGTCCCGCAATTATACATTTAATACGCGATAGAAAACAAAATATAGCGCGCAAACTAGGATA
AATTATCGCGCGCGGTGTCATCTATGTTACTAGATCGGGAATTCACTGGCCGTCGTTTTACAACGTCGTG
ACTGGGAAAACCCTGGCGTTACCCAACTTAATCGCCTTGCAGCACATCCCCCTTTCGCCAGCTGGCGTAA
TAGCGAAGAGGCCCGCACCGATCGCCCTTCCCAACAGTTGCGCAGCCTGAATG
[44 nt withheld, positions 5907-5950]
C
[141 nt withheld, positions 5952-6092]
CCTTTGACGTTGGAGTCCACGTTCTTT
[37 nt withheld, positions 6120-6156]
ACCCTATCTCGGGCTATTCTTTTGATTTATAAGGGATTTTGCCGATTTCGGAACCACCATCAAACAGGAT
TTTCGCCTGCTGGGGCAAACCAGCGTGGACCGCTTGCTGCAACTCTCTCAGGGCCAGGCGGTGAAGGGCA
ATCAGCTGTTGCCCGTCTCACTGGTGAAAAGAAAAACCACCCCAGTACATTAAAAACGTCCGCAATGTGT
TATTAAGTTGTCTAAGCGTCAATTTGTTTACACCACAATATATCCTGCCACCAGCCAGCCAACAGCTCCC
CGACCGGCAGCTCGGCACAAAATCACCACTCGATACAGGCAGCCCATCAGTCCGGGACGGCGTCAGCGGG
AGAGCCGTTGTAAGGCGGCAGACTTTGCTCATGTTACCGATGCTATTCGGAAGAACGGCAACTAAGCTGC
CGGGTTTGAAACACGGATGATCTCGCGGAGGGTAGCATGTTGATTGTAACGATGACAGAGCGTTGCTGCC
TGTGATCAAATATCATCTCCCTCGCAGAGATCCGAATTATCAGCCTTCTTATTCATTTCTCGCTTAACCG
TGACAGGCTGTCGATCTTGAGAACTATGCCGACATAATAGGAAATCGCTGGATAAAGCCGCTGAGGAAGC
TGAGTGGCGCTATTTCTTTAGAAGTGAACGTTGACGATATCAACTCCCCTATCCATTGCTCACCGAATGG
TACAGGTCGGGGACCCGAAGTTCCGACTGTCGGCCTGATGCATCCCCGGCTGATCGACCCCAGATCTGGG
GCTGAGAAAGCCCAGTAAGGAAACAACTGTAGGTTCGAGTCGCGAGATCCCCCGGAACCAAAGGAAGTAG
GTTAAACCCGCTCCGATCAGGCCGAGCCACGCCAGGCCGAGAACATTGGTTCCTGTAGGCATCGGGATTG
GCGGATCAAACACTAAAGCTACTGGAACGAGCAGAAGTCCTCCGGCCGCCAGTTGCCAGGCGGTAAAGGT
GAGCAGAGGCACGGGAGGTTGCCACTTGCGGGTCAGCACGGTTCCGAACGCCATGGAAACCGCCCCCGCC
AGGCCCGCTGCGACGCCGACAGGATCTAGCGCTGCGTTTGGTGTCAACACCAACAGCGCCACGCCCGCAG
TTCCGCAAATAGCCCCCAGGACCGCCATCAATCGTATCGGGCTACCTAGCAGAGCGGCAGAGATGAACAC
GACCATCAGCGGCTGCACAGCGCCTACCGTCGCCGCGACCCCGCCCGGCAGGCGGTAGACCGAAATAAAC
AACAAGCTCCAGAATAGCGAAATATTAAGTGCGCCGAGGATGAAGATGCGCATCCACCAGATTCCCGTTG
GAATCTGTCGGACGATCATCACGAGCAATAAACCCGCCGGCAACGCCCGCAGCAGCATACCGGCGACCCC
TCGGCCTCGCTGTTCGGGCTCCACGAAAACGCCGGACAGATGCGCCTTGTGAGCGTCCTTGGGGCCGTCC
TCCTGTTTGAAGACCGACAGCCCAATGATCTCGCCGTCGATGTAGGCGCCGAATGCCACGGCATCTCGCA
ACCGTTCAGCGAACGCCTCCATGGGCTTTTTCTCCTCGTGCTCGTAAACGGACCCGAACATCTCTGGAGC
TTTCTTCAGGGCCGACAATCGGATCTCGCGGAAATCCTGCACGTCGGCCGCTCCAAGCCGTCGAATCTGA
GCCTTAATCACAATTGTCAATTTTAATCCTCTGTTTATCGGCAGTTCGTAGAGCGCGCCGTGCGTCCCGA
GCGATACTGAGCGAAGCAAGTGCGTCGAGCAGTGCCCGCTTGTTCCTGAAATGCCAGTAAAGCGCTGGCT
GCTGAACCCCCAGCCGGAACTGACCCCACAAGGCCCTAGCGTTTGCAATGCACCAGGTCATCATTGACCC
AGGCGTGTTCCACCAGGCCGCTGCCTCGCAACTCTTCGCAGGCTTCGCCGACCTGCTCGCGCCACTTCTT
CACGCGGGTGGAATCCGATCCGCACATGAGGCGGAAGGTTTCCAGCTTGAGCGGGTACGGCTCCCGGTGC
GAGCTGAAATAGTCGAACATCCGTCGGGCCGTCGGCGACAGCTTGCGGTACTTCTCCCATATGAATTTCG
TGTAGTGGTCGCCAGCAAACAGCACGACGATTTCCTCGTCGATCAGGACCTGGCAACGGGACGTTTTCTT
GCCACGGTCCAGGACGCGGAAGCGGTGCAGCAGCGACACCGATTCCAGGTGCCCAACGCGGTCGGACGTG
AAGCCCATCGCCGTCGCCTGTAGGCGCGACAGGCATTCCTCGGCCTTCGTGTAATACCGGCCATTGATCG
ACCAGCCCAGGTCCTGGCAAAGCTCGTAGAACGTGAAGGTGATCGGCTCGCCGATAGGGGTGCGCTTCGC
GTACTCCAACACCTGCTGCCACACCAGTTCGTCATCGTCGGCCCGCAGCTCGACGCCGGTGTAGGTGATC
TTCACGTCCTTGTTGACGTGGAAAATGACCTTGTTTTGCAGCGCCTCGCGCGGGATTTTCTTGTTGCGCG
TGGTGAACAGGGCAGAGCGGGCCGTGTCGTTTGGCATCGCTCGCATCGTGTCCGGCCACGGCGCAATATC
GAACAAGGAAAGCTGCATTTCCTTGATCTGCTGCTTCGTGTGTTTCAGCAACGCGGCCTGCTTGGCCTCG
CTGACCTGTTTTGCCAGGTCCTCGCCGGCGGTTTTTCGCTTCTTGGTCGTCATAGTTCCTCGCGTGTCGA
TGGTCATCGACTTCGCCAAACCTGCCGCCTCCTGTTCGAGACGACGCGAACGCTCCACGGCGGCCGATGG
CGCGGGCAGGGCAGGGGGAGCCAGTTGCACGCTGTCGCGCTCGATCTTGGCCGTAGCTTGCTGGACCATC
GAGCCGACGGACTGGAAGGTTTCGCGGGGCGCACGCATGACGGTGCGGCTTGCGATGGTTTCGGCATCCT
CGGCGGAAAACCCCGCGTCGATCAGTTCTTGCCTGTATGCCTTCCGGTCAAACGTCCGATTCATTCACCC
TCCTTGCGGGATTGCCCCGACTCACGCCGGGGCAATGTGCCCTTATTCCTGATTTGACCCGCCTGGTGCC
TTGGTGTCCAGATAATCCACCTTATCGGCAATGAAGTCGGTCCCGTAGACCGTCTGGCCGTCCTTCTCGT
ACTTGGTATTCCGAATCTTGCCCTGCACGAATACCAGCGACCCCTTGCCCAAATACTTGCCGTGGGCCTC
GGCCTGAGAGCCAAAACACTTGATGCGGAAGAAGTCGGTGCGCTCCTGCTTGTCGCCGGCATCGTTGCGC
CACATCTAGGTACTAAAACAATTCATCCAGTAAAATATAATATTTTATTTTCTCCCAATCAGGCTTGATC
CCCAGTAAGTCAAAAAATAGCTCGACATACTGTTCTTCCCCGATATCCTCCCTGATCGACCGGACGCAGA
AGGCAATGTCATACCACTTGTCCGCCCTGCCGCTTCTCCCAAGATCAATAAAGCCACTTACTTTGCCATC
TTTCACAAAGATGTTGCTGTCTCCCAGGTCGCCGTGGGAAAAGACAAGTTCCTCTTCGGGCTTTTCCGTC
TTTAAAAAATCATACAGCTCGCGCGGATCTTTAAATGGAGTGTCTTCTTCCCAGTTTTCGCAATCCACAT
CGGCCAGATCGTTATTCAGTAAGTAATCCAATTCGGCTAAGCGGCTGTCTAAGCTATTCGTATAGGGACA
ATCCGATATGTCGATGGAGTGAAAGAGCCTGATGCACTCCGCATACAGCTCGATAATCTTTTCAGGGCTT
TGTTCATCTTCATACTCTTCCGAGCAAAGGACGCCATCGGCCTCACTCATGAGCAGATTGCTCCAGCCAT
CATGCCGTTCAAAGTGCAGGACCTTTGGAACAGGCAGCTTTCCTTCCAGCCATAGCATCATGTCCTTTTC
CCGTTCCACATCATAGGTGGTCCCTTTATACCGGCTGTCCGTCATTTTTAAATATAGGTTTTCATTTTCT
CCCACCAGCTTATATACCTTAGCAGGAGACATTCCTTCCGTATCTTTTACGCAGCGGTATTTTTCGATCA
GTTTTTTCAATTCCGGTGATATTCTCATTTTAGCCATTTATTATTTCCTTCCTCTTTTCTACAGTATTTA
AAGATACCCCAAGAAGCTAATTATAACAAGACGAACTCCAATTCACTGTTCCTTGCATTCTAAAACCTTA
AATACCAGAAAACAGCTTTTTCAAAGTTGTTTTCAAAGTTGGCGTATAACATAGTATCGACGGAGCCGAT
TTTGAAACCACAATTATGGGTGATGCTGCCAACTTACTGATTTAGTGTATGATGGTGTTTTTGAGGTGCT
CCAGTGGCTTCTGTTTCTATCAGCTGTCCCTCCTGTTCAGCTACTGACGGGGTGGTGCGTAACGGCAAAA
GCACCGCCGGACATCAGCGCTATCTCTGCTCTCACTGCCGTAAAACATGGCAACTGCAGTTCACTTACAC
CGCTTCTCAACCCGGTACGCACCAGAAAATCATTGATATGGCCATGAATGGCGTTGGATGCCGGGCAACA
GCCCGCATTATGGGCGTTGGCCTCAACACGATTTTACGTCACTTAAAAAACTCAGGCCGCAGTCGGTAAC
CTCGCGCATACAGCCGGGCAGTGACGTCATCGTCTGCGCGGAAATGGACGAACAGTGGGGCTATGTCGGG
GCTAAATCGCGCCAGCGCTGGCTGTTTTACGCGTATGACAGTCTCCGGAAGACGGTTGTTGCGCACGTAT
TCGGTGAACGCACTATGGCGACGCTGGGGCGTCTTATGAGCCTGCTGTCACCCTTTGACGTGGTGATATG
GATGACGGATGGCTGGCCGCTGTATGAATCCCGCCTGAAGGGAAAGCTGCACGTAATCAGCAAGCGATAT
ACGCAGCGAATTGAGCGGCATAACCTGAATCTGAGGCAGCACCTGGCACGGCTGGGACGGAAGTCGCTGT
CGTTCTCAAAATCGGTGGAGCTGCATGACAAAGTCATCGGGCATTATCTGAACATAAAACACTATCAATA
AGTTGGAGTCATTACCCAATTATGATAGAATTTACAAGCTATAAGGTTATTGTCCTGGGTTTCAAGCATT
AGTCCATGCAAGTTTTTATGCTTTGCCCATTCTATAGATATATTGATAAGCGCGCTGCCTATGCCTTGCC
CCCTGAAATCCTTACATACGGCGATATCTTCTATATAAAAGATATATTATCTTATCAGTATTGTCAATAT
ATTCAAGGCAATCTGCCTCCTCATCCTCTTCATCCTCTTCGTCTTGGTAGCTTTTTAAATATGGCGCTTC
ATAGAGTAATTCTGTAAAGGTCCAATTCTCGTTTTCATACCTCGGTATAATCTTACCTATCACCTCAAAT
GGTTCGCTGGGTTTATCGCACCCCCGAACACGAGCACGGCACCCGCGACCACTATGCCAAGAATGCCCAA
GGTAAAAATTGCCGGCCCCGCCATGAAGTCCGTGAATGCCCCGACGGCCGAAGTGAAGGGCAGGCCGCCA
CCCAGGCCGCCGCCCTCACTGCCCGGCACCTGGTCGCTGAATGTCGATGCCAGCACCTGCGGCACGTCAA
TGCTTCCGGGCGTCGCGCTCGGGCTGATCGCCCATCCCGTTACTGCCCCGATCCCGGCAATGGCAAGGAC
TGCCAGCGCTGCCATTTTTGGGGTGAGGCCGTTCGCGGCCGAGGGGCGCAGCCCCTGGGGGGATGGGAGG
CCCGCGTTAGCGGGCCGGGAGGGTTCGAGAAGGGGGGGCACCCCCCTTCGGCGTGCGCGGTCACGCGCAC
AGGGCGCAGCCCTGGTTAAAAACAAGGTTTATAAATATTGGTTTAAAAGCAGGTTAAAAGACAGGTTAGC
GGTGGCCGAAAAACGGGCGGAAACCCTTGCAAATGCTGGATTTTCTGCCTGTGGACAGCCCCTCAAATGT
CAATAGGTGCGCCCCTCATCTGTCAGCACTCTGCCCCTCAAGTGTCAAGGATCGCGCCCCTCATCTGTCA
GTAGTCGCGCCCCTCAAGTGTCAATACCGCAGGGCACTTATCCCCAGGCTTGTCCACATCATCTGTGGGA
AACTCGCGTAAAATCAGGCGTTTTCGCCGATTTGCGAGGCTGGCCAGCTCCACGTCGCCGGCCGAAATCG
AGCCTGCCCCTCATCTGTCAACGCCGCGCCGGGTGAGTCGGCCCCTCAAGTGTCAACGTCCGCCCCTCAT
CTGTCAGTGAGGGCCAAGTTTTCCGCGAGGTATCCACAACGCCGGCGGCCGCGGTGTCTCGCACACGGCT
TCGACGGCGTTTCTGGCGCGTTTGCAGGGCCATAGACGGCCGCCAGCCCAGCGGCGAGGGCAACCAGCCC
GGTGAGCGTCGGAAAGGCGCTCGGTCTTGCCTTGCTCGTCGGTGATGTACTTCACCAGCTCCGCGAAGTC
GCTCTTCTTGATGGAGCGCATGGGGACGTGCTTGGCAATCACGCGCACCCCCCGGCCGTTTTAGCGGCTA
AAAAAGTCATGGCTCTGCCCTCGGGCGGACCACGCCCATCATGACCTTGCCAAGCTCGTCCTGCTTCTCT
TCGATCTTCGCCAGCAGGGCGAGGATCGTGGCATCACCGAACCGCGCCGTGCGCGGGTCGTCGGTGAGCC
AGAGTTTCAGCAGGCCGCCCAGGCGGCCCAGGTCGCCATTGATGCGGGCCAGCTCGCGGACGTGCTCATA
GTCCACGACGCCCGTGATTTTGTAGCCCTGGCCGACGGCCAGCAGGTAGGCCGACAGGCTCATGCCGGCC
GCCGCCGCCTTTTCCTCAATCGCTCTTCGTTCGTCTGGAAGGCAGTACACCTTGATAGGTGGGCTGCCCT
TCCTGGTTGGCTTGGTTTCATCAGCCATCCGCTTGCCCTCATCTGTTACGCCGGCGGTAGCCGGCCAGCC
TCGCAGAGCAGGATTCCCGTTGAGCACCGCCAGGTGCGAATAAGGGACAGTGAAGAAGGAACACCCGCTC
GCGGGTGGGCCTACTTCACCTATCCTGCCCGGCTGACGCCGTTGGATACACCAAGGAAAGTCTACACGAA
CCCTTTGGCAAAATCCTGTATATCGTGCGAAAAAGGATGGATATACCGAAAAAATCGCTATAATGACCCC
GAAGCAGGGTTATGCAGCGGAAAAGCGCCACGCTTCCCGAAGGGAGAAAGGCGGACAGGTATCCGGTAAG
CGGCAGGGTCGGAACAGGAGAGCGCACGAGGGAGCTTCCAGGGGGAAACGCCTGGTATCTTTATAGTCCT
GTCGGGTTTCGCCACCTCTGACTTGAGCGTCGATTTTTGTGATGCTCGTCAGGGGGGCGGAGCCTATGGA
AAAACGCCAGCAACGCGGCCTTTTTACGGTTCCTGGCCTTTTGCTGGCCTTTTGCTCACATGTTCTTTCC
TGCGTTATCCCCTGATTCTGTGGATAACCGTATTACCGCCTTTGAGTGAGCTGATACCGCTCGCCGCAGC
CGAACGACCGAGCGCAGCGAGTCAGTGAGCGAGGAAGCGGAAGAGCGCCAGAAGGCCGCCAGAGAGGCCG
AGCGCGGCCGTGAGGCTTGGACGCTAGGGCAGGGCATGAAAAAGCCCGTAGCGGGCTGCTACGGGCGTCT
GACGCGGTGGAAAGGGGGAGGGGATGTTGTCTACATGGCTCTGCTGTAGTGAGTGGGTTGCGCTCCGGCA
GCGGTCCTGATCAATCGTCACCCTTTCTCGGTCCTTCAACGTTCCTGACAACGAGCCTCCTTTTCGCCAA
TCCATCGACAATCACCGCGAGTCCCTGCTCGAACGCTGCGTCCGGACCGGCTTCGTCGAAGGCGTCTATC
GCGGCCCGCAACAGCGGCGAGAGCGGAGCCTGTTCAACGGTGCCGCCGCGCTCGCCGGCATCGCTGTCGC
CGGCCTGCTCCTCAAGCACGGCCCCAACAGTGAAGTAGCTGATTGTCATCAGCGCATTGACGGCGTCCCC
GGCCGAAAAACCCGCCTCGCAGAGGAAGCGAAGCTGCGCGTCGGCCGTTTCCATCTGCGGTGCGCCCGGT
CGCGTGCCGGCATGGATGCGCGCGCCATCGCGGTAGGCGAGCAGCGCCTGCCTGAAGCTGCGGGCATTCC
CGATCAGAAATGAGCGCCAGTCGTCGTCGGCTCTCGGCACCGAATGCGTATGATTCTCCGCCAGCATGGC
TTCGGCCAGTGCGTCGAGCAGCGCCCGCTTGTTCCTGAAGTGCCAGTAAAGCGCCGGCTGCTGAACCCCC
AACCGTTCCGCCAGTTTGCGTGTCGTCAGACCGTCTACGCCGACCTCGTTCAACAGGTCCAGGGCGGCAC
GGATCACTGTATTCGGCTGCAACTTTGTCATGCTTGACACTTTATCACTGATAAACATAATATGTCCACC
AACTTATCAGTGATAAAGAATCCGCGCGTTCAATCGGACCAGCGGAGGCTGGTCCGGAGGCCAGACGTGA
AACCCAACATACCCCTGATCGTAATTCTGAGCACTGTCGCGCTCGACGCTGTCGGCATCGGCCTGATTAT
GCCGGTGCTGCCGGGCCTCCTGCGCGATCTGGTTCACTCGAACGACGTCACCGCCCACTATGGCATTCTG
CTGGCGCTGTATGCGTTGGTGCAATTTGCCTGCGCACCTGTGCTGGGCGCGCTGTCGGATCGTTTCGGGC
GGCGGCCAATCTTGCTCGTCTCGCTGGCCGGCGCCAGATCTGGGGAACCCTGTGGTTGGCATGCACATAC
AAATGGACGAACGGATAAACCTTTTCACGCCCTTTTAAATATCCGATTATTCTAATAAACGCTCTTTTCT
CTTAG
